>Addgene plasmid #181719 | pAG416-GAL-TDP-43-Q331K | addgene full sequence | sequence record 430960 | Addgene NGS Result
AATCCGGGGTTTTTTCTCCTTGACGTTAAAGTATAGAGGTATATTAACAATTTTTTGTTGATACTTTTAT
TACATTTGAATAAGAAGTAATACAAACCGAAAATGTTGAAAGTATTAGTTAAAGTGGTTATGCAGTTTTT
GCATTTATATATCTGTTAATAGATCAAAAATCATCGCTTCGCTGATTAATTACCCCAGAAATAAGGCTAA
AAAACTAATCGCATTATCATCCTATGGTTGTTAATTTGATTCGTTCATTTGAAGGTTTGTGGGGCCAGGT
TACTGCCAATTTTTCCTCTTCATAACCATAAAAGCTAGTATTGTAGAATCTTTATTGTTCGGAGCAGTGC
GGCGCGAGGCACATCTGCGTTTCAGGAACGCGACCGGTGAAGACGAGGACGCACGGAGGAGAGTCTTCCT
TCGGAGGGCTGTCACCCGCTCGGCGGCTTCTAATCCGTACTAGAGCTCCAGCTTTTGTTCCCTTTAGTGA
GGGTTAATTGCGCGCTTGGCGTAATCATGGTCATAGCTGTTTCCTGTGTGAAATTGTTATCCGCTCACAA
TTCCACACAACATACGAGCCGGAAGCATAAAGTGTAAAGCCTGGGGTGCCTAATGAGTGAGCTAACTCAC
ATTAATTGCGTTGCGCTCACTGCCCGCTTTCCAGTCGGGAAACCTGTCGTGCCAGCTGCATTAATGAATC
GGCCAACGCGCGGGGAGAGGCGGTTTGCGTATTGGGCGCTCTTCCGCTTCCTCGCTCACTGACTCGCTGC
GCTCGGTCGTTCGGCTGCGGCGAGCGGTATCAGCTCACTCAAAGGCGGTAATACGGTTATCCACAGAATC
AGGGGATAACGCAGGAAAGAACATGTGAGCAAAAGGCCAGCAAAAGGCCAGGAACCGTAAAAAGGCCGCG
TTGCTGGCGTTTTTCCATAGGCTCCGCCCCCCTGACGAGCATCACAAAAATCGACGCTCAAGTCAGAGGT
GGCGAAACCCGACAGGACTATAAAGATACCAGGCGTTTCCCCCTGGAAGCTCCCTCGTGCGCTCTCCTGT
TCCGACCCTGCCGCTTACCGGATACCTGTCCGCCTTTCTCCCTTCGGGAAGCGTGGCGCTTTCTCATAGC
TCACGCTGTAGGTATCTCAGTTCGGTGTAGGTCGTTCGCTCCAAGCTGGGCTGTGTGCACGAACCCCCCG
TTCAGCCCGACCGCTGCGCCTTATCCGGTAACTATCGTCTTGAGTCCAACCCGGTAAGACACGACTTATC
GCCACTGGCAGCAGCCACTGGTAACAGGATTAGCAGAGCGAGGTATGTAGGCGGTGCTACAGAGTTCTTG
AAGTGGTGGCCTAACTACGGCTACACTAGAAGAACAGTATTTGGTATCTGCGCTCTGCTGAAGCCAGTTA
CCTTCGGAAAAAGAGTTGGTAGCTCTTGATCCGGCAAACAAACCACCGCTGGTAGCGGTGGTTTTTTTGT
TTGCAAGCAGCAGATTACGCGCAGAAAAAAAGGATCTCAAGAAGATCCTTTGATCTTTTCTACGGGGTCT
GACGCTCAGTGGAACGAAAACTCACGTTAAGGGATTTTGGTCATGAGATTATCAAAAAGGATCTTCACCT
AGATCCTTTTAAATTAAAAATGAAGTTTTAAATCAATCTAAAGTATATATGAGTAAACTTGGTCTGACAG
TTACCAATGCTTAATCAGTGAGGCACCTATCTCAGCGATCTGTCTATTTCGTTCATCCATAGTTGCCTGA
CTCCCCGTCGTGTAGATAACTACGATACGGGAGGGCTTACCATCTGGCCCCAGTGCTGCAATGATACCGC
GAGACCCACGCTCACCGGCTCCAGATTTATCAGCAATAAACCAGCCAGCCGGAAGGGCCGAGCGCAGAAG
TGGTCCTGCAACTTTATCCGCCTCCATCCAGTCTATTAATTGTTGCCGGGAAGCTAGAGTAAGTAGTTCG
CCAGTTAATAGTTTGCGCAACGTTGTTGCCATTGCTACAGGCATCGTGGTGTCACGCTCGTCGTTTGGTA
TGGCTTCATTCAGCTCCGGTTCCCAACGATCAAGGCGAGTTACATGATCCCCCATGTTGTGCAAAAAAGC
GGTTAGCTCCTTCGGTCCTCCGATCGTTGTCAGAAGTAAGTTGGCCGCAGTGTTATCACTCATGGTTATG
GCAGCACTGCATAATTCTCTTACTGTCATGCCATCCGTAAGATGCTTTTCTGTGACTGGTGAGTACTCAA
CCAAGTCATTCTGAGAATAGTGTATGCGGCGACCGAGTTGCTCTTGCCCGGCGTCAATACGGGATAATAC
CGCGCCACATAGCAGAACTTTAAAAGTGCTCATCATTGGAAAACGTTCTTCGGGGCGAAAACTCTCAAGG
ATCTTACCGCTGTTGAGATCCAGTTCGATGTAACCCACTCGTGCACCCAACTGATCTTCAGCATCTTTTA
CTTTCACCAGCGTTTCTGGGTGAGCAAAAACAGGAAGGCAAAATGCCGCAAAAAAGGGAATAAGGGCGAC
ACGGAAATGTTGAATACTCATACTCTTCCTTTTTCAATATTATTGAAGCATTTATCAGGGTTATTGTCTC
ATGAGCGGATACATATTTGAATGTATTTAGAAAAATAAACAAATAGGGGTTCCGCGCACATTTCCCCGAA
AAGTGCCACCTGGGTCCTTTTCATCACGTGCTATAAAAATAATTATAATTTAAATTTTTTAATATAAATA
TATAAATTAAAAATAGAAAGTAAAAAAAGAAATTAAAGAAAAAATAGTTTTTGTTTTCCGAAGATGTAAA
AGACTCTAGGGGGATCGCCAACAAATACTACCTTTTATCTTGCTCTTCCTGCTCTCAGGTATTAATGCCG
AATTGTTTCATCTTGTCTGTGTAGAAGACCACACACGAAAATCCTGTGATTTTACATTTTACTTATCGTT
AATCGAATGTATATCTATTTAATCTGCTTTTCTTGTCTAATAAATATATATGTAAAGTACGCTTTTTGTT
GAAATTTTTTAAACCTTTGTTTATTTTTTTTTCTTCATTCCGTAACTCTTCTACCTTCTTTATTTACTTT
CTAAAATCCAAATACAAAACATAAAAATAAATAAACACAGAGTAAATTCCCAAATTATTCCATCATTAAA
AGATACGAGGCGCGTGTAAGTTACAGGCAAGCGATCCGTCTAAGAAACCATTATTATCATGACATTAACC
TATAAAAATAGGCGTATCACGAGGCCCTTTCGTCTCGCGCGTTTCGGTGATGACGGTGAAAACCTCTGAC
ACATGCAGCTCCCGGAGACGGTCACAGCTTGTCTGTAAGCGGATGCCGGGAGCAGACAAGCCCGTCAGGG
CGCGTCAGCGGGTGTTGGCGGGTGTCGGGGCTGGCTTAACTATGCGGCATCAGAGCAGATTGTACTGAGA
GTGCACCATACCACCTTTTCAATTCATCATTTTTTTTTTATTCTTTTTTTTGATTTCGGTTTCCTTGAAA
TTTTTTTGATTCGGTAATCTCCGAACAGAAGGAAGAACGAAGGAAGGAGCACAGACTTAGATTGGTATAT
ATACGCATATGTAGTGTTGAAGAAACATGAAATTGCCCAGTATTCTTAACCCAACTGCACAGAACAAAAA
CCTGCAGGAAACGAAGATAAATCATGTCGAAAGCTACATATAAGGAACGTGCTGCTACTCATCCTAGTCC
TGTTGCTGCCAAGCTATTTAATATCATGCACGAAAAGCAAACAAACTTGTGTGCTTCATTGGATGTTCGT
ACCACCAAGGAATTACTGGAGTTAGTTGAAGCATTAGGTCCCAAAATTTGTTTACTAAAAACACATGTGG
ATATCTTGACTGATTTTTCCATGGAGGGCACAGTTAAGCCGCTAAAGGCATTATCCGCCAAGTACAATTT
TTTACTCTTCGAAGACAGAAAATTTGCTGACATTGGTAATACAGTCAAATTGCAGTACTCTGCGGGTGTA
TACAGAATAGCAGAATGGGCAGACATTACGAATGCACACGGTGTGGTGGGCCCAGGTATTGTTAGCGGTT
TGAAGCAGGCGGCAGAAGAAGTAACAAAGGAACCTAGAGGCCTTTTGATGTTAGCAGAATTGTCATGCAA
GGGCTCCCTATCTACTGGAGAATATACTAAGGGTACTGTTGACATTGCGAAGAGCGACAAAGATTTTGTT
ATCGGCTTTATTGCTCAAAGAGACATGGGTGGAAGAGATGAAGGTTACGATTGGTTGATTATGACACCCG
GTGTGGGTTTAGATGACAAGGGAGACGCATTGGGTCAACAGTATAGAACCGTGGATGATGTGGTCTCTAC
AGGATCTGACATTATTATTGTTGGAAGAGGACTATTTGCAAAGGGAAGGGATGCTAAGGTAGAGGGTGAA
CGTTACAGAAAAGCAGGCTGGGAAGCATATTTGAGAAGATGCGGCCAGCAAAACTAAAAAACTGTATTAT
AAGTAAATGCATGTATACTAAACTCACAAATTAGAGCTTCAATTTAATTATATCAGTTATTACCCTATGC
GGTGTGAAATACCGCACAGATGCGTAAGGAGAAAATACCGCATCAGGAAATTGTAAGCGTTAATATTTTG
TTAAAATTCGCGTTAAATTTTTGTTAAATCAGCTCATTTTTTAACCAATAGGCCGAAATCGGCAAAATCC
CTTATAAATCAAAAGAATAGACCGAGATAGGGT
[37 nt withheld, positions 4724-4760]
AAAGAACGTGGACTCCAACGTCAAAGG
[49 nt withheld, positions 4788-4836]
T
[91 nt withheld, positions 4838-4928]
G
[124 nt withheld, positions 4930-5053]
CCATTCGCCATTCAGGCTGCGCAACTGTTGGGAAGGGCGATCGGTGCGGGCCTCTTCGCTATTACGCCAG
CTGGCGAAAGGGGGATGTGCTGCAAGGCGATTAAGTTGGGTAACGCCAGGGTTTTCCCAGTCACGACGTT
GTAAAACGACGGCCAGTGAGCGCGCGTAATACGACTCACTATAGGGCGAATTGGGTACCGGCCGCAAATT
AAAGCCTTCGAGCGTCCCAAAACCTTCTCAAGCAAGGTTTTCAGTATAATGTTACATGCGTACACGCGTC
TGTACAGAAAAAAAAGAAAAATTTGAAATATAAATAACGTTCTTAATACTAACATAACTATAAAAAAATA
AATAGGGACCTAGACTTCAGGTTGTCTAACTCCTTCCTTTTCGGTTAGAGCGGATGTGGGGGGAGGGCGT
GAATGTAAGCGTGACATAACTAATTACATGACTCGAGGTCGACGGTATCGATAAGCTTGATATCGAATTC
CTGCAGCCCATCACCACTTTGTACAAGAAAGCTGGGTTTTACATTCCCCAGCCAGAAGACTTAGAATCCA
TGCTTGAGCCAAAGCCTCCATTAAAACCACTGCCCGACCCTGCATTGGATGCTGATCCCCAACCAATTGC
TGCACCAGAATTAGAGCCACTATAAGAGTTATTTCCAGAACCGAAGGCCTGGTTTGGCTCCCTCTGCATG
TTGCCTTGGTTTTGGTTATTACCCGATGGGCCTGACTGGTTCTGCTGGCTGGCTAACATGCCCATCATAC
CCCAACTGCTCTTTAGTGCTGCCTGGGCGGCAGCCATCATGGCTGGATTAATGCTGAACGCACCAAAGTT
CATCCCACCACCCATATTACTACCTTGATTGTTTCCCAAACCAGCTCCACCCCCTCTGCTATTACCAAAT
CCACCCTGATTCCCAAAGCCACCTGGATTACCACCAAATCTTCCACTTCTTTCTAACTGTCTATTGCTAT
TGTGCTTAGGTTCGGCATTGGATATATGAACGCTGATTCCTTTAATGATCAAGTCCTCTCCACAAAGAGA
CTGCGCAATCTGATCATCTGCAAATGTAACAAAGGCAAAGGCCCTGAATGGCTTGGGGATGAAGACATCC
ATCACATCCCCGTACTGAGAGAAGAACTCCCGCAGCTCATCCTCAGTCATGTCCTCTGTACAGCGCCCCA
CAAACACTTTTCTGCTTCTCAAAGGCTCATCTTGGCTTTGCTTAGAATTAGGAAGTTTGCAGTCACACCA
TCGTCCATCTATCATATGTCGCTGTGACATTACTTTCACTTGTGTTTCATATTCCGTAAAACGAACAAAG
CCAAACCCCTTTGAATGACCAGTCTTAAGATCTTTCTTGACCTGCACCATAAGAACTTCTCCAAAGGTAC
TAAAATACTCTTTCAGGTCCTGTTCGGTTGTTTTCCATGGGAGACCCAACACTATTAAATCGGATGTTTT
CTGGACTGCTCTTTTCACTTTCACTGCTGATGAAGCATCTGTCTCATCCATTTTTCTTTTGTTATCTTTT
GGATAGTTGACAACATACACCAGATTTCCCCAGCCAGCATCTGGGGCATGCAGAATTCCTTCTACCAGCC
GGACACCTCTCATACACTGAGACACTGGATTCCTGTAGCGAAGCCCACACGCCCCTGGAAACTGGGCTGT
AACCGTGGAGAGCAGCACCGTCCCATCGTCTTCCGATGGTATTTCAATGGGCTCATCGTTCTCATCTTCG
GTTACCCGAATATATTCAGACATTTTGTAGCCTGCTTTTTTGTACAAACTTGTGATGGGGGATCCACTAG
TTCTAG
Features (pLannotate 1.2.2; 24 found; start..end, strand, type, name):
     16..457     -  promoter       GAL1 promoter: S. cerevisiae GAL1; inducible promoter, regulated by Gal4
    481..499     -  promoter       T3 promoter: promoter for bacteriophage T3 RNA polymerase
    544..560     -  protein_bind   lac operator: The lac repressor binds to the lac operator to inhibit transcription in E. coli. This inhibition can be relieved by adding lactose or isopropyl-β-D-thiogalactopyranoside (IPTG). lac repressor encoded by lacI
    568..598     -  promoter       lac promoter: promoter for the E. coli lac operon
    613..634     -  protein_bind   CAP binding site: CAP binding activates transcription in the presence of cAMP. E. coli catabolite activator protein
    647..739     -  CDS            lacI (fragment): lac repressor; lacI; The lac repressor binds to the lac operator to inhibit transcription in E. coli. This inhibition can be relieved by adding lactose or isopropyl-β-D-thiogalactopyranoside (IPTG).
    922..1510    -  rep_origin     ori: high-copy-number ColE1/pMB1/pBR322/pUC origin of replication
   1681..2541    -  CDS            AmpR: β-lactamase; bla; confers resistance to ampicillin, carbenicillin, and related antibiotics
   2542..2646    -  promoter       AmpR promoter: bla
   2683..3186    +  misc_feature   CEN/ARS: S. cerevisiae CEN6 centromere fused to an autonomously replicating sequence
   3254..3289    +  CDS            rop (fragment): Rop protein, which maintains plasmids at low copy number; rop
   3391..3440    +  misc_feature   bom (fragment): basis of mobility region from pBR322
   3448..3663    +  promoter       URA3 promoter: S. cerevisiae URA3
   3664..4467    +  CDS            URA3: orotidine-5'-phosphate decarboxylase, required for uracil biosynthesis; S. cerevisiae URA3; yeast auxotrophic marker, counterselectable with 5-fluoroorotic acid (5-FOA)
   4546..4597    +  misc_feature   bom (fragment): basis of mobility region from pBR322
   4625..5053    -  rep_origin     f1 ori (sequence partly withheld): f1 bacteriophage origin of replication; arrow indicates direction of (+) strand synthesis
   5057..5212    -  CDS            lacZα (fragment): LacZα fragment of β-galactosidase; lacZ fragment
   5220..5238    +  promoter       T7 promoter: promoter for bacteriophage T7 RNA polymerase
   5257..5504    -  terminator     CYC1 terminator: S. cerevisiae CYC1; transcription terminator for CYC1
   5505..5552    -  misc_feature   MCS (fragment): pBluescript multiple cloning site
   5556..5580    +  protein_bind   attB2: mutant version of attB; recombination site for the Gateway® BP reaction BP Clonase™
   5585..6826    -  CDS            TARDBP: TADBP_HUMAN - Also known as TDP43. Experimental evidence at protein level: Swiss-Prot protein existence level 1. RNA-binding protein that is involved in various steps of RNA biogenesis and processing (PubMed:23519609). Preferentially binds, via its two RNA recognition motifs RRM1 and RRM2, to GU-repeats on RNA molecules predominantly localized within long introns and in the 3'UTR of mRNAs (PubMed:23519609, PubMed:24240615, PubMed:24464995). In turn, regulates the splicing of many non-coding and protein-coding RNAs including proteins involved in neuronal survival, as well as mRNAs that encode p
   6832..6856    -  protein_bind   attB1: mutant version of attB; recombination site for the Gateway® BP reaction BP Clonase™
   6860..1       -  misc_feature   MCS (fragment) (across the origin): pBluescript multiple cloning site
