[The description below was written by a language model from this plasmid's Addgene catalogue record and pLannotate feature annotations shown in this document.]
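Description:
pAG416-GAL-TDP-43-Q331K is a 6.9 kb yeast expression plasmid for galactose-inducible production of human TDP-43 (TARDBP) carrying the Q331K substitution. It was made by Gateway recombination into the pAG416-GAL-ccdB destination vector, so the ccdB cassette of the parent has been replaced by the TARDBP open reading frame flanked by attB1 and attB2 sites. The backbone is an E. coli–yeast shuttle vector. In bacteria it replicates from a high-copy ColE1/pUC-type origin and is selected with ampicillin through the β-lactamase gene. In Saccharomyces cerevisiae it is maintained by a CEN6/ARS element, which gives stable, low-copy centromeric propagation. The URA3 marker, with its own promoter, allows selection in ura3 strains and counterselection with 5-FOA. An f1 origin, T3 and T7 promoters, and fragments of lacZα, the lac promoter/operator and a pBluescript polylinker are carried over from the parental cloning vector and have no role in yeast expression.

The expression cassette lies on the reverse strand of the record. The Gal4-regulated GAL1 promoter drives the TARDBP coding sequence, and transcription ends at the CYC1 terminator. The feature table annotates no epitope tag or fluorescent fusion, so the protein appears to be expressed untagged. The GAL1 promoter is active in galactose and repressed in glucose, which allows expression to be kept off during growth and switched on when needed. TARDBP is also listed under the alias ALS10. The record does not state a specific application beyond inducible expression, but the design suits studying the effects of this TDP-43 variant in yeast, for example alongside other TDP-43 forms in the same vector.
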