Addgene plasmid #181719: pAG416-GAL-TDP-43-Q331K
Purpose: Galactose inducible expression of TDP-43-Q331K
Depositing lab: Alejandro Chavez. Depositing organization: Columbia University.
Backbone
  Vector backbone: pAG416-GAL-ccdb
  Vector type: Yeast Expression
Growth in bacteria
  Bacterial resistance: Ampicillin, 100 μg/mL
  Growth temperature: 30°C
  Growth strain: NEB Stable
  Copy number: High Copy
Gene/Insert
  Gene/Insert name: TDP-43
  Species: H. sapiens (human)
  Mutation: Q331K
  Entrez Gene: TARDBP (a.k.a. ALS10, TDP-43)
  Cloning method: Gateway Cloning
Terms and licenses: Academic/Nonprofit Terms; Industry Terms: Not Available to Industry
How to cite: pAG416-GAL-TDP-43-Q331K was a gift from Alejandro Chavez (Addgene plasmid # 181719 ; http://n2t.net/addgene:181719 ; RRID:Addgene_181719)
