>Addgene plasmid #181719 | pAG416-GAL-TDP-43-Q331K | depositor partial sequence | sequence record 351424 | Insert Sequence
ATGTCTGAATATATTCGGGTAACCGAAGATGAGAACGATGAGCCCATTGAAATACCATCGGAAGACGATG
GGACGGTGCTGCTCTCCACGGTTACAGCCCAGTTTCCAGGGGCGTGTGGGCTTCGCTACAGGAATCCAGT
GTCTCAGTGTATGAGAGGTGTCCGGCTGGTAGAAGGAATTCTGCATGCCCCAGATGCTGGCTGGGGAAAT
CTGGTGTATGTTGTCAACTATCCAAAAGATAACAAAAGAAAAATGGATGAGACAGATGCTTCATCAGCAG
TGAAAGTGAAAAGAGCAGTCCAGAAAACATCCGATTTAATAGTGTTGGGTCTCCCATGGAAAACAACCGA
ACAGGACCTGAAAGAGTATTTTAGTACCTTTGGAGAAGTTCTTATGGTGCAGGTCAAGAAAGATCTTAAG
ACTGGTCATTCAAAGGGGTTTGGCTTTGTTCGTTTTACGGAATATGAAACACAAGTGAAAGTAATGTCAC
AGCGACATATGATAGATGGACGATGGTGTGACTGCAAACTTCCTAATTCTAAGCAAAGCCAAGATGAGCC
TTTGAGAAGCAGAAAAGTGTTTGTGGGGCGCTGTACAGAGGACATGACTGAGGATGAGCTGCGGGAGTTC
TTCTCTCAGTACGGGGATGTGATGGATGTCTTCATCCCCAAGCCATTCAGGGCCTTTGCCTTTGTTACAT
TTGCAGATGATCAGATTGCGCAGTCTCTTTGTGGAGAGGACTTGATCATTAAAGGAATCAGCGTTCATAT
ATCCAATGCCGAACCTAAGCACAATAGCAATAGACAGTTAGAAAGAAGTGGAAGATTTGGTGGTAATCCA
GGTGGCTTTGGGAATCAGGGTGGATTTGGTAATAGCAGAGGGGGTGGAGCTGGTTTGGGAAACAATCAAG
GTAGTAATATGGGTGGTGGGATGAACTTTGGTGCGTTCAGCATTAATCCAGCCATGATGGCTGCCGCCCA
GGCAGCACTAAAGAGCAGTTGGGGTATGATGGGCATGTTAGCCAGCCAGCAGAACCAGTCAGGCCCATCG
GGTAATAACCAAAACCAAGGCAACATGCAGAGGGAGCCAAACCAGGCCTTCGGTTCTGGAAATAACTCTT
ATAGTGGCTCTAATTCTGGTGCAGCAATTGGTTGGGGATCAGCATCCAATGCAGGGTCGGGCAGTGGTTT
TAATGGAGGCTTTGGCTCAAGCATGGATTCTAAGTCTTCTGGCTGGGGAATGTAA
